Addgene plasmid #90175: LP346
Purpose: pEGFP-C1 with cDNA encoding HsKIF13B aa residues 1-1000
Depositing lab: Lotte Pedersen. Depositing organization: University of Copenhagen. Publication: KIF13B establishes a CAV1-enriched microdomain at the ciliary transition zone to promote Sonic hedgehog signalling. Schou KB, Mogensen JB, Morthorst SK, Nielsen BS, Aleliunaite A, Serra-Marques A, Furstenberg N, Saunier S, Bizet AA, Veland IR, Akhmanova A, Christensen ST, Pedersen LB. Nat Commun. 2017 Jan 30;8:14177. doi: 10.1038/ncomms14177. PubMed 28134340.
Backbone
  Vector backbone: pEGFP-C1
  Backbone manufacturer: Clontech
  Backbone size w/o insert (bp): 4700
  Total vector size (bp): 7700
  Modifications to backbone: None
  Vector type: Mammalian Expression
  Selectable markers: Neomycin (select with G418)
Growth in bacteria
  Bacterial resistance: Kanamycin, 50 μg/mL
  Growth temperature: 37°C
  Growth strain: DH5alpha
  Copy number: Unknown
Gene/Insert
  Gene/Insert name: KIF13B (alt name: GAKIN)
  Species: H. sapiens (human)
  Insert size (bp): 3000
  Mutation: aa residues 1-1000
  GenBank ID: NM_015254.3
  Entrez Gene: KIF13B (a.k.a. GAKIN)
  Promoter: CMV
  Tag / fusion protein: GFP (N terminal on insert)
  Cloning method: Restriction Enzyme; 5′ cloning site KpnI (not destroyed); 3′ cloning site XbaI (not destroyed)
  Sequencing primers: 5′ EGFP-C: CATGGTCCTGCTGGAGTTCGTG; 3′ SV40pA-R: GAAATTTGTGATGCTATTGC
Terms and licenses: Academic/Nonprofit Terms; Industry Terms: Not Available to Industry
Depositor comments: Insert PCR-amplified from plasmid received from Dr. Athar Chishti, Tufts University School of Medicine (pEGFP-C1 with full-length GAKIN/KIF13B; Asaba et al. J. Biol. Chem. 2003, PMID: 12496241). Addgene's sequencing results found a D813Y mutation in KIF13B compared to the reference sequence NM_015254.3. This residue is not conserved in kinesin-3 motors and is unlikely to affect plasmid function.
How to cite: LP346 was a gift from Lotte Pedersen (Addgene plasmid # 90175 ; http://n2t.net/addgene:90175 ; RRID:Addgene_90175)
