[The description below was written by a language model from this plasmid's Addgene catalogue record and pLannotate feature annotations shown in this document.]
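Description:
LP346 is a mammalian expression plasmid built on the unmodified Clontech pEGFP-C1 backbone, carrying a cDNA fragment of human KIF13B (also called GAKIN) that encodes amino acid residues 1-1000 of this kinesin-3 family motor. The roughly 3 kb insert was PCR-amplified from a full-length GAKIN/KIF13B plasmid and cloned between KpnI and XbaI sites in the multiple cloning site, giving a total size of about 7.7 kb. The CMV immediate early enhancer and promoter drive an open reading frame in which EGFP is followed by a short MCS-derived linker and then the KIF13B fragment, so the truncated protein is produced with GFP at its N-terminus. Transcripts are terminated by the SV40 polyadenylation signal. Repository sequencing found a D813Y substitution relative to the reference sequence; the depositor notes that this residue is not conserved among kinesin-3 motors and is unlikely to affect function.

The plasmid replicates in E. coli from a high-copy ColE1/pUC-type origin and also carries an f1 origin for single-stranded DNA production. A single NeoR/KanR (Tn5 aminoglycoside phosphotransferase) cassette serves both hosts. A bacterial promoter gives kanamycin resistance in E. coli, while the SV40 enhancer/early promoter, paired with the HSV TK polyadenylation signal, allows G418 selection of transfected mammalian cells. The small large T antigen, ble and bGH poly(A) fragments in the feature table appear to be partial annotation matches within backbone sequence rather than functional elements.

The construct is suited to visualising and testing the behaviour of a C-terminally truncated KIF13B in mammalian cells. It was deposited with a study of KIF13B at the ciliary transition zone and its role in Sonic hedgehog signalling.
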