Features (pLannotate 1.2.2; 16 found; start..end, strand, type, name):
      1..304     +  enhancer       CMV enhancer: human cytomegalovirus immediate early enhancer
    305..508     +  promoter       CMV promoter: human cytomegalovirus (CMV) immediate early promoter
    553..1269    +  CDS            EGFP: EGFP is a basic (constitutively fluorescent) green fluorescent protein published in 1996, derived from Aequorea victoria. It is reported to be a rapidly-maturing weak dimer with moderate acid sensitivity.
   1270..1320    +  misc_feature   MCS (fragment): multiple cloning site
   1321..4320    +  CDS            KIF13B (fragment): KI13B_HUMAN - Also known as GAKIN, KIAA0639. Experimental evidence at protein level: Swiss-Prot protein existence level 1. Involved in reorganization of the cortical cytoskeleton. Regulates axon formation by promoting the formation of extra axons. May be functionally important for the intracellular trafficking of MAGUKs and associated protein complexes. From Homo sapiens (Human).
   4334..4418    +  CDS            large T antigen (fragment): large T antigen from SV40 (simian virus 40)
   4441..4562    +  polyA_signal   SV40 poly(A) signal: SV40 polyadenylation signal
   4596..5024    -  rep_origin     f1 ori (sequence partly withheld): f1 bacteriophage origin of replication; arrow indicates direction of (+) strand synthesis
   5051..5155    +  promoter       AmpR promoter: bla
   5157..5514    +  promoter       SV40 promoter: SV40 enhancer and early promoter
   5549..6343    +  CDS            NeoR/KanR: aminoglycoside phosphotransferase from Tn5; aph(3')-II (or nptII); confers resistance to neomycin, kanamycin, and G418 (Geneticin®)
   6364..6516    +  CDS            ble (fragment): BLE_KLEPN - Experimental evidence at protein level: Swiss-Prot protein existence level 1. Binding protein with a strong affinity to the bleomycin family of antibiotics. Binds to CL990; an antimitotic-antibiotic compound. From Klebsiella pneumoniae.
   6575..6622    +  polyA_signal   HSV TK poly(A) signal: herpes simplex virus thymidine kinase polyadenylation signal (Cole and Stacy, 1985)
   6713..6729    -  polyA_signal   bGH poly(A) signal (fragment): bovine growth hormone polyadenylation signal
   6951..7539    +  rep_origin     ori: high-copy-number ColE1/pMB1/pBR322/pUC origin of replication
   7654..7713    +  enhancer       CMV enhancer (fragment): human cytomegalovirus immediate early enhancer
>Addgene plasmid #90175 | LP346 | addgene full sequence | sequence record 178432 | Addgene NGS Result
CGTTACATAACTTACGGTAAATGGCCCGCCTGGCTGACCGCCCAACGACCCCCGCCCATTGACGTCAATA
ATGACGTATGTTCCCATAGTAACGCCAATAGGGACTTTCCATTGACGTCAATGGGTGGAGTATTTACGGT
AAACTGCCCACTTGGCAGTACATCAAGTGTATCATATGCCAAGTACGCCCCCTATTGACGTCAATGACGG
TAAATGGCCCGCCTGGCATTATGCCCAGTACATGACCTTATGGGACTTTCCTACTTGGCAGTACATCTAC
GTATTAGTCATCGCTATTACCATGGTGATGCGGTTTTGGCAGTACATCAATGGGCGTGGATAGCGGTTTG
ACTCACGGGGATTTCCAAGTCTCCACCCCATTGACGTCAATGGGAGTTTGTTTTGGCACCAAAATCAACG
GGACTTTCCAAAATGTCGTAACAACTCCGCCCCATTGACGCAAATGGGCGGTAGGCGTGTACGGTGGGAG
GTCTATATAAGCAGAGCTGGTTTAGTGAACCGTCAGATCCGCTAGCGCTACCGGTCGCCACCATGGTGAG
CAAGGGCGAGGAGCTGTTCACCGGGGTGGTGCCCATCCTGGTCGAGCTGGACGGCGACGTAAACGGCCAC
AAGTTCAGCGTGTCCGGCGAGGGCGAGGGCGATGCCACCTACGGCAAGCTGACCCTGAAGTTCATCTGCA
CCACCGGCAAGCTGCCCGTGCCCTGGCCCACCCTCGTGACCACCCTGACCTACGGCGTGCAGTGCTTCAG
CCGCTACCCCGACCACATGAAGCAGCACGACTTCTTCAAGTCCGCCATGCCCGAAGGCTACGTCCAGGAG
CGCACCATCTTCTTCAAGGACGACGGCAACTACAAGACCCGCGCCGAGGTGAAGTTCGAGGGCGACACCC
TGGTGAACCGCATCGAGCTGAAGGGCATCGACTTCAAGGAGGACGGCAACATCCTGGGGCACAAGCTGGA
GTACAACTACAACAGCCACAACGTCTATATCATGGCCGACAAGCAGAAGAACGGCATCAAGGTGAACTTC
AAGATCCGCCACAACATCGAGGACGGCAGCGTGCAGCTCGCCGACCACTACCAGCAGAACACCCCCATCG
GCGACGGCCCCGTGCTGCTGCCCGACAACCACTACCTGAGCACCCAGTCCGCCCTGAGCAAAGACCCCAA
CGAGAAGCGCGATCACATGGTCCTGCTGGAGTTCGTGACCGCCGCCGGGATCACTCTCGGCATGGACGAG
CTGTACAAGTCCGGACTCAGATCTCGAGCTCAAGCTTCGAATTCTGCAGTCGACGGTACCATGGGGGACT
CCAAAGTGAAAGTGGCGGTGCGGATACGACCCATGAACCGGCGAGAGACTGACTTGCATACCAAATGTGT
GGTGGATGTGGATGCAAACAAGGTTATTCTTAATCCTGTAAATACGAATCTTTCCAAAGGAGATGCCCGG
GGCCAGCCGAAGGTGTTTGCTTATGATCATTGTTTCTGGTCTATGGATGAATCTGTCAAAGAAAAGTATG
CAGGTCAAGATATTGTTTTCAAGTGCCTTGGAGAGAATATCCTGCAGAATGCTTTTGATGGCTACAATGC
ATGTATCTTTGCCTATGGACAGACTGGCTCTGGAAAATCTTATACCATGATGGGCACAGCTGACCAACCT
GGATTAATCCCAAGACTTTGCAGTGGACTCTTTGAACGAACTCAGAAAGAGGAAAATGAAGAACAGAGTT
TTAAAGTAGAAGTGTCCTACATGGAAATTTATAATGAAAAAGTTCGAGACCTTCTTGATCCCAAAGGAAG
CCGTCAGACGTTGAAAGTCAGAGAGCATAGTGTGTTGGGACCTTATGTCGACGGACTTTCTAAACTGGCT
GTCACAAGCTACAAGGATATTGAGTCGTTGATGTCTGAGGGTAACAAATCTCGCACAGTTGCTGCAACCA
ACATGAACGAGGAGAGTAGCCGATCCCATGCAGTTTTCAAAATCACCCTCACACATACTCTCTACGATGT
GAAGTCTGGGACATCTGGAGAGAAAGTGGGCAAACTCAGCCTGGTGGATTTAGCTGGCAGTGAACGAGCA
ACGAAGACAGGCGCTGCAGGGGACAGGCTGAAGGAAGGGAGCAACATTAACAAGTCCCTCACAACCCTCG
GTCTGGTTATCTCAGCTCTTGCAGATCAGAGTGCTGGCAAAAACAAGAATAAATTTGTTCCATATCGTGA
CTCAGTTCTCACTTGGCTGCTCAAAGACAGCCTCGGGGGTAACAGCAAGACCGCCATGGTGGCTACTGTG
AGTCCTGCAGCTGATAACTATGATGAAACCCTCTCAACTCTGCGGTATGCAGATCGAGCCAAGCACATTG
TAAACCACGCTGTGGTGAATGAGGACCCTAATGCCCGAATTATCCGGGATCTCCGGGAAGAAGTTGAGAA
ACTCCGGGAGCAGCTGACCAAAGCAGAGGCAATGAAATCTCCAGAGCTAAAGGACCGGCTGGAAGAATCT
GAGAAGCTAATCCAGGAAATGACTGTGACCTGGGAGGAGAAATTAAGGAAAACGGAGGAGATTGCACAGG
AACGACAGAAACAGCTTGAGAGTCTTGGAATATCTCTTCAGTCTTCGGGAATCAAAGTTGGGGATGATAA
ATGCTTCCTTGTGAATCTGAATGCTGACCCAGCTCTGAATGAGCTTCTGGTGTACTATTTAAAGGAACAT
ACATTGATAGGGTCAGCAAATTCCCAAGATATCCAACTGTGCGGCATGGGAATTCTTCCTGAACACTGTA
TTATAGACATCACGTCAGAAGGCCAGGTTATGCTGACTCCTCAGAAGAACACCAGAACATTTGTAAATGG
GTCATCTGTCTCCAGTCCAATACAGCTACACCATGGGGACAGGATATTATGGGGAAACAATCATTTCTTC
AGACTCAATTTGCCTAAAAAGAAAAAGAAAGCAGAACGAGAGGATGAGGACCAGGATCCCTCCATGAAGA
ACGAGAATAGTTCTGAGCAGCTGGATGTAGACGGAGACTCCTCCAGCGAGGTGTCCAGTGAAGTTAACTT
TAATTACGAATACGCACAGATGGAGGTCACCATGAAGGCCCTGGGCAGCAATGATCCGATGCAGTCCATA
TTAAACAGCCTAGAACAACAGCATGAAGAAGAAAAACGATCTGCACTGGAGCGCCAGAGGCTTATGTATG
AGCACGAATTGGAGCAGCTCCGGAGAAGGCTGTCTCCTGAGAAGCAGAACTGCCGGAGCATGGACAGGTT
TTCTTTCCACTCGCCCAGCGCTCAGCAACGCTTAAGACAGTGGGCTGAGGAGAGAGAAGCAACGTTGAAT
AACAGCCTGATGAGGCTGAGGGAACAAATTGTTAAGGCCAATCTATTGGTGAGAGAAGCTAATTACATTG
CTGAGGAGCTGGATAAAAGAACAGAATACAAAGTTACCCTACAGATTCCAGCCTCCAGCCTGGATGCCAA
CAGGAAGCGAGGCTCTCTTCTTAGTGAGCCTGCAATCCAGGTGAGAAGAAAAGGAAAAGGAAAGCAGATT
TGGTCTTTGGAAAAACTGGACAACAGGCTGTTGGATATGAGAGACCTTTATCAGGAGTGGAAAGAGTGTG
AAGAAGATAACCCAGTAATACGATCATACTTCAAACGTGCTGATCCATTCTATGATGAGCAGGAAAATCA
CAGTCTCATTGGGGTGGCCAATGTCTTCCTCGAGTCACTTTTCTATTATGTGAAGTTACAATACGCTGTT
CCCATCATCAACCAGAAAGGAGAGGTGGCAGGTCGGCTGCACGTGGAGGTGATGCGACTCAGTGGTGATG
TTGGGGAGAGGATCGCAGGAGGCGATGAGGTGGCAGAGGTCTCCTTTGAGAAGGAGACCCAGGAGAACAA
ACTGGTGTGCATGGTTAAAATCCTGCAAGCTACTGGGTTGCCACAGCATCTGTCCCACTTTGTGTTCTGC
AAATACAGCTTCTGGGATCAACAGGAGCCGGTGATTGTCGCTCCTGAAGTGGACACCTCCTCCTCTTCCG
TCAGCAAGGAGCCGCACTGCATGGTTGTCTTTGATCATTGCAATGAGTTTTCTGTTAACATCACCGAAGA
CTTTATCGAGCATCTTTCCGAAGGAGCATTGGCAATTGAAGTATATGGACATAAAATAAACGATCCCCGG
AAAAACCCCGCCCTGTGGGATTTGGGAATCATCCAAGCAAAGACACGTAGTCTTCGGGACAGATGGAGTG
AAGTGACCAGGAAATTGGAATTCTGGGTTCAAATCTTGGAACAGAATGAGTAGTCTAGATAACTGATCAT
AATCAGCCATACCACATTTGTAGAGGTTTTACTTGCTTTAAAAAACCTCCCACACCTCCCCCTGAACCTG
AAACATAAAATGAATGCAATTGTTGTTGTTAACTTGTTTATTGCAGCTTATAATGGTTACAAATAAAGCA
ATAGCATCACAAATTTCACAAATAAAGCATTTTTTTCACTGCATTCTAGTTGTGGTTTGTCCAAACTCAT
CAATGTATCTTAACGCGTAAATTGTAAGCGTTAATATTTTGTTAAAATTCGCGTTAAATTTTTGTTAAAT
CAGCTCATTTTTTAACCAATAGGCCGAAATCGGCAAAATCCCTTATAAATCAAAAGAATAGACCGAGATA
GGGT
[37 nt withheld, positions 4695-4731]
AAAGAACGTGGACTCCAACGTCAAAGG
[49 nt withheld, positions 4759-4807]
T
[91 nt withheld, positions 4809-4899]
G
[124 nt withheld, positions 4901-5024]
CAGGTGGCACTTTTCGGGGAAATGTGCGCGGAACCCCTATTTGTTTATTTTTCTAAATACATTCAAATAT
GTATCCGCTCATGAGACAATAACCCTGATAAATGCTTCAATAATATTGAAAAAGGAAGAGTCCTGAGGCG
GAAAGAACCAGCTGTGGAATGTGTGTCAGTTAGGGTGTGGAAAGTCCCCAGGCTCCCCAGCAGGCAGAAG
TATGCAAAGCATGCATCTCAATTAGTCAGCAACCAGGTGTGGAAAGTCCCCAGGCTCCCCAGCAGGCAGA
AGTATGCAAAGCATGCATCTCAATTAGTCAGCAACCATAGTCCCGCCCCTAACTCCGCCCATCCCGCCCC
TAACTCCGCCCAGTTCCGCCCATTCTCCGCCCCATGGCTGACTAATTTTTTTTATTTATGCAGAGGCCGA
GGCCGCCTCGGCCTCTGAGCTATTCCAGAAGTAGTGAGGAGGCTTTTTTGGAGGCCTAGGCTTTTGCAAA
GATCGATCAAGAGACAGGATGAGGATCGTTTCGCATGATTGAACAAGATGGATTGCACGCAGGTTCTCCG
GCCGCTTGGGTGGAGAGGCTATTCGGCTATGACTGGGCACAACAGACAATCGGCTGCTCTGATGCCGCCG
TGTTCCGGCTGTCAGCGCAGGGGCGCCCGGTTCTTTTTGTCAAGACCGACCTGTCCGGTGCCCTGAATGA
ACTGCAAGACGAGGCAGCGCGGCTATCGTGGCTGGCCACGACGGGCGTTCCTTGCGCAGCTGTGCTCGAC
GTTGTCACTGAAGCGGGAAGGGACTGGCTGCTATTGGGCGAAGTGCCGGGGCAGGATCTCCTGTCATCTC
ACCTTGCTCCTGCCGAGAAAGTATCCATCATGGCTGATGCAATGCGGCGGCTGCATACGCTTGATCCGGC
TACCTGCCCATTCGACCACCAAGCGAAACATCGCATCGAGCGAGCACGTACTCGGATGGAAGCCGGTCTT
GTCGATCAGGATGATCTGGACGAAGAGCATCAGGGGCTCGCGCCAGCCGAACTGTTCGCCAGGCTCAAGG
CGAGCATGCCCGACGGCGAGGATCTCGTCGTGACCCATGGCGATGCCTGCTTGCCGAATATCATGGTGGA
AAATGGCCGCTTTTCTGGATTCATCGACTGTGGCCGGCTGGGTGTGGCGGACCGCTATCAGGACATAGCG
TTGGCTACCCGTGATATTGCTGAAGAGCTTGGCGGCGAATGGGCTGACCGCTTCCTCGTGCTTTACGGTA
TCGCCGCTCCCGATTCGCAGCGCATCGCCTTCTATCGCCTTCTTGACGAGTTCTTCTGAGCGGGACTCTG
GGGTTCGAAATGACCGACCAAGCGACGCCCAACCTGCCATCACGAGATTTCGATTCCACCGCCGCCTTCT
ATGAAAGGTTGGGCTTCGGAATCGTTTTCCGGGACGCCGGCTGGATGATCCTCCAGCGCGGGGATCTCAT
GCTGGAGTTCTTCGCCCACCCTAGGGGGAGGCTAACTGAAACACGGAAGGAGACAATACCGGAAGGAACC
CGCGCTATGACGGCAATAAAAAGACAGAATAAAACGCACGGTGTTGGGTCGTTTGTTCATAAACGCGGGG
TTCGGTCCCAGGGCTGGCACTCTGTCGATACCCCACCGAGACCCCATTGGGGCCAATACGCCCGCGTTTC
TTCCTTTTCCCCACCCCACCCCCCAAGTTCGGGTGAAGGCCCAGGGCTCGCAGCCAACGTCGGGGCGGCA
GGCCCTGCCATAGCCTCAGGTTACTCATATATACTTTAGATTGATTTAAAACTTCATTTTTAATTTAAAA
GGATCTAGGTGAAGATCCTTTTTGATAATCTCATGACCAAAATCCCTTAACGTGAGTTTTCGTTCCACTG
AGCGTCAGACCCCGTAGAAAAGATCAAAGGATCTTCTTGAGATCCTTTTTTTCTGCGCGTAATCTGCTGC
TTGCAAACAAAAAAACCACCGCTACCAGCGGTGGTTTGTTTGCCGGATCAAGAGCTACCAACTCTTTTTC
CGAAGGTAACTGGCTTCAGCAGAGCGCAGATACCAAATACTGTTCTTCTAGTGTAGCCGTAGTTAGGCCA
CCACTTCAAGAACTCTGTAGCACCGCCTACATACCTCGCTCTGCTAATCCTGTTACCAGTGGCTGCTGCC
AGTGGCGATAAGTCGTGTCTTACCGGGTTGGACTCAAGACGATAGTTACCGGATAAGGCGCAGCGGTCGG
GCTGAACGGGGGGTTCGTGCACACAGCCCAGCTTGGAGCGAACGACCTACACCGAACTGAGATACCTACA
GCGTGAGCTATGAGAAAGCGCCACGCTTCCCGAAGGGAGAAAGGCGGACAGGTATCCGGTAAGCGGCAGG
GTCGGAACAGGAGAGCGCACGAGGGAGCTTCCAGGGGGAAACGCCTGGTATCTTTATAGTCCTGTCGGGT
TTCGCCACCTCTGACTTGAGCGTCGATTTTTGTGATGCTCGTCAGGGGGGCGGAGCCTATGGAAAAACGC
CAGCAACGCGGCCTTTTTACGGTTCCTGGCCTTTTGCTGGCCTTTTGCTCACATGTTCTTTCCTGCGTTA
TCCCCTGATTCTGTGGATAACCGTATTACCGCCATGCATTAGTTATTAATAGTAATCAATTACGGGGTCA
TTAGTTCATAGCCCATATATGGAGTTCCG
